Addgene plasmid #216270: pEGFP-C2-TetR-KRf-TetR
Purpose: Construct 3: TetR - Lipid binding domain KRφ - TetR
Depositing lab: Susumu Tomita. Depositing organization: Yale University. Publication: Chemogenetic regulation of the TARP-lipid interaction mimics LTP and reversibly modifies behavior. Park J, Berthoux C, Hoyos-Ramirez E, Shan L, Morimoto-Tomita M, Wang Y, Castillo PE, Tomita S. Cell Rep. 2023 Aug 29;42(8):112826. doi: 10.1016/j.celrep.2023.112826. Epub 2023 Jul 19. PubMed 37471228.
Backbone
  Vector backbone: pEGFP-C2
  Backbone manufacturer: Clontech/Takara
  Total vector size (bp): 6064
  Vector type: Mammalian Expression
Growth in bacteria
  Bacterial resistance: Kanamycin, 50 μg/mL
  Growth temperature: 37°C
  Growth strain: DH5alpha
  Copy number: Unknown
Gene/Insert
  Gene/Insert name: TetR - Lipid binding motif (KRf) - TetR
  Insert size (bp): 1313
  Tag / fusion protein: EGFP (N terminal on insert)
Terms and licenses: Academic/Nonprofit Terms; Industry Terms: Not Available to Industry
How to cite: pEGFP-C2-TetR-KRf-TetR was a gift from Susumu Tomita (Addgene plasmid # 216270 ; http://n2t.net/addgene:216270 ; RRID:Addgene_216270)
