[The description below was written by a language model from this plasmid's Addgene catalogue record and pLannotate feature annotations shown in this document.]
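Description:
pEGFP-C2-TetR-KRf-TetR is a 6,064 bp mammalian expression plasmid built on the Clontech/Takara pEGFP-C2 backbone. It is propagated in E. coli through a high-copy ColE1/pUC-type origin and selected with kanamycin. The NeoR/KanR (Tn5 aminoglycoside phosphotransferase) gene is preceded by both a bacterial bla-type promoter and the SV40 enhancer/early promoter and is followed by the HSV TK polyadenylation signal, so the same marker can also confer G418 resistance in mammalian cells. An f1 origin is present for single-stranded DNA production. The short ble, bGH poly(A) and SV40 large T antigen fragments in the annotation are probably backbone remnants or partial matches rather than functional parts.

The expression cassette uses the human CMV immediate-early enhancer and promoter to drive a single fusion protein, terminated by the SV40 poly(A) signal. EGFP sits at the N terminus, followed across a residual stretch of the multiple cloning site by the roughly 1.3 kb insert: two copies of the E. coli tetracycline repressor TetR flanking a short lipid-binding motif designated KRφ. The feature table shows the two tetR coding sequences separated by a gap of about 50 bp, which is unannotated but matches the expected position of the KRφ segment. TetR's conformation responds to tetracycline-class ligands, and the associated publication concerns chemogenetic control of a TARP–lipid interaction. The depositor labels this plasmid "Construct 3", suggesting it belongs to a series of designs testing whether a lipid-binding domain can be regulated by flanking TetR modules, with EGFP allowing the protein's expression and localization to be visualised. The record does not state the origin of the KRφ motif or the specific assay used.
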