Features (pLannotate 1.2.2; 17 found; start..end, strand, type, name):
    273..377     -  promoter       AmpR promoter: bla
    404..832     +  rep_origin     f1 ori (sequence partly withheld): f1 bacteriophage origin of replication; arrow indicates direction of (+) strand synthesis
    866..987     -  polyA_signal   SV40 poly(A) signal: SV40 polyadenylation signal
   1010..1094    -  CDS            large T antigen (fragment): large T antigen from SV40 (simian virus 40)
   1111..1147    -  misc_feature   MCS (fragment): multiple cloning site
   1175..1795    -  CDS            tetR: TETR2_ECOLX - Experimental evidence at protein level: Swiss-Prot protein existence level 1. TetR is the repressor of the tetracycline resistance element; its N-terminal region forms a helix-turn-helix structure and binds DNA. Binding of tetracycline to TetR reduces the repressor affinity for the tetracycline resistance gene (tetA) promoter operator sites. From Escherichia coli.
   1847..2467    -  CDS            tetR: TETR2_ECOLX - Experimental evidence at protein level: Swiss-Prot protein existence level 1. TetR is the repressor of the tetracycline resistance element; its N-terminal region forms a helix-turn-helix structure and binds DNA. Binding of tetracycline to TetR reduces the repressor affinity for the tetracycline resistance gene (tetA) promoter operator sites. From Escherichia coli.
   2486..2504    -  misc_feature   MCS (fragment): multiple cloning site
   2510..3226    -  CDS            EGFP: EGFP is a basic (constitutively fluorescent) green fluorescent protein published in 1996, derived from Aequorea victoria. It is reported to be a rapidly-maturing weak dimer with moderate acid sensitivity.
   3271..3474    -  promoter       CMV promoter: human cytomegalovirus (CMV) immediate early promoter
   3475..3838    -  enhancer       CMV enhancer: human cytomegalovirus immediate early enhancer
   3953..4541    -  rep_origin     ori: high-copy-number ColE1/pMB1/pBR322/pUC origin of replication
   4763..4779    +  polyA_signal   bGH poly(A) signal (fragment): bovine growth hormone polyadenylation signal
   4870..4917    -  polyA_signal   HSV TK poly(A) signal: herpes simplex virus thymidine kinase polyadenylation signal (Cole and Stacy, 1985)
   4976..5128    -  CDS            ble (fragment): BLE_KLEPN - Experimental evidence at protein level: Swiss-Prot protein existence level 1. Binding protein with a strong affinity to the bleomycin family of antibiotics. Binds to CL990; an antimitotic-antibiotic compound. From Klebsiella pneumoniae.
   5149..5943    -  CDS            NeoR/KanR: aminoglycoside phosphotransferase from Tn5; aph(3')-II (or nptII); confers resistance to neomycin, kanamycin, and G418 (Geneticin®)
   5978..271     -  promoter       SV40 promoter (across the origin): SV40 enhancer and early promoter
>Addgene plasmid #216270 | pEGFP-C2-TetR-KRf-TetR | addgene full sequence | sequence record 430613 | Addgene NGS Result
AAAAAAAATTAGTCAGCCATGGGGCGGAGAATGGGCGGAACTGGGCGGAGTTAGGGGCGGGATGGGCGGA
GTTAGGGGCGGGACTATGGTTGCTGACTAATTGAGATGCATGCTTTGCATACTTCTGCCTGCTGGGGAGC
CTGGGGACTTTCCACACCTGGTTGCTGACTAATTGAGATGCATGCTTTGCATACTTCTGCCTGCTGGGGA
GCCTGGGGACTTTCCACACCCTAACTGACACACATTCCACAGCTGGTTCTTTCCGCCTCAGGACTCTTCC
TTTTTCAATATTATTGAAGCATTTATCAGGGTTATTGTCTCATGAGCGGATACATATTTGAATGTATTTA
GAAAAATAAACAAATAGGGGTTCCGCGCACATTTCCCCGAAAAGTGCCACCTG
[124 nt withheld, positions 404-527]
C
[91 nt withheld, positions 529-619]
A
[49 nt withheld, positions 621-669]
CCTTTGACGTTGGAGTCCACGTTCTTT
[37 nt withheld, positions 697-733]
ACCCTATCTCGGTCTATTCTTTTGATTTATAAGGGATTTTGCCGATTTCGGCCTATTGGTTAAAAAATGA
GCTGATTTAACAAAAATTTAACGCGAATTTTAACAAAATATTAACGCTTACAATTTACGCGTTAAGATAC
ATTGATGAGTTTGGACAAACCACAACTAGAATGCAGTGAAAAAAATGCTTTATTTGTGAAATTTGTGATG
CTATTGCTTTATTTGTAACCATTATAAGCTGCAATAAACAAGTTAACAACAACAATTGCATTCATTTTAT
GTTTCAGGTTCAGGGGGAGGTGTGGGAGGTTTTTTAAAGCAAGTAAAACCTCTACAAATGTGGTATGGCT
GATTATGATCAGTTATCTAGATCCGGTGGATCCCGGGCCCGCGGTACCGTCGACTGCAGAATTCCTACAC
GGGCGTGGTTTTCCTGTTGAGAGACCCACTTTCACATTTAAGTTGTTTTTCTAATCCGCATATGATCAAT
TCAAGGCCGAATAAGAAGGCTGGCTCTGCACCTTGGTGATCAAATAATTCGATAGCTTGTCGTAATAATG
GCGGCATACTATCAGTAGTAGGTGTTTCCCTTTCTTCTTTAGCGACTTGATGCTCTTGATCTTCCAATAC
GCAACCTAAAGTAAAATGCCCCACAGCGCTGAGTGCATATAATGCATTCTCTAGTGAAAAACCTTGTTGG
CATAAAAAGGCTAATTGATTTTCGAGAGTTTCATACTGTTTTTCTGTAGGCCGTGTACCTAAATGTACTT
TTGCTCCATCGCGATGACTTAGTAAAGCACATCTAAAACTTTTAGCGTTATTACGTAAAAAATCTTGCCA
GCTTTCCCCTTCTAAAGGGCAAAAGTGAGTATGGTGCCTATCTAACATCTCAATGGCTAAGGCGTCGAGC
AAAGCCCGCTTATTTTTTACATGCCAATACAATGTAGGCTGCTCTACACCTAGCTTCTGGGCGAGTTTAC
GGGTTGTTAAACCTTCGATTCCGACCTCATTAAGCAGCTCTAATGCGCTGTTAATCACTTTACTTTTATC
TAATCTAGACATGCTTTTCAGCTTCCGGAGGAATTTTCTCAGCCTCTTCCAAAATTTCTTGCCAGACCCA
CTTTCACATTTAAGTTGTTTTTCTAATCCGCATATGATCAATTCAAGGCCGAATAAGAAGGCTGGCTCTG
CACCTTGGTGATCAAATAATTCGATAGCTTGTCGTAATAATGGCGGCATACTATCAGTAGTAGGTGTTTC
CCTTTCTTCTTTAGCGACTTGATGCTCTTGATCTTCCAATACGCAACCTAAAGTAAAATGCCCCACAGCG
CTGAGTGCATATAATGCATTCTCTAGTGAAAAACCTTGTTGGCATAAAAAGGCTAATTGATTTTCGAGAG
TTTCATACTGTTTTTCTGTAGGCCGTGTACCTAAATGTACTTTTGCTCCATCGCGATGACTTAGTAAAGC
ACATCTAAAACTTTTAGCGTTATTACGTAAAAAATCTTGCCAGCTTTCCCCTTCTAAAGGGCAAAAGTGA
GTATGGTGCCTATCTAACATCTCAATGGCTAAGGCGTCGAGCAAAGCCCGCTTATTTTTTACATGCCAAT
ACAATGTAGGCTGCTCTACACCTAGCTTCTGGGCGAGTTTACGGGTTGTTAAACCTTCGATTCCGACCTC
ATTAAGCAGCTCTAATGCGCTGTTAATCACTTTACTTTTATCTAATCTAGACATTGCCTCGCGGCTGCGC
TCGCTCGAGATCTGAGTCCGGCCGGACTTGTACAGCTCGTCCATGCCGAGAGTGATCCCGGCGGCGGTCA
CGAACTCCAGCAGGACCATGTGATCGCGCTTCTCGTTGGGGTCTTTGCTCAGGGCGGACTGGGTGCTCAG
GTAGTGGTTGTCGGGCAGCAGCACGGGGCCGTCGCCGATGGGGGTGTTCTGCTGGTAGTGGTCGGCGAGC
TGCACGCTGCCGTCCTCGATGTTGTGGCGGATCTTGAAGTTCACCTTGATGCCGTTCTTCTGCTTGTCGG
CCATGATATAGACGTTGTGGCTGTTGTAGTTGTACTCCAGCTTGTGCCCCAGGATGTTGCCGTCCTCCTT
GAAGTCGATGCCCTTCAGCTCGATGCGGTTCACCAGGGTGTCGCCCTCGAACTTCACCTCGGCGCGGGTC
TTGTAGTTGCCGTCGTCCTTGAAGAAGATGGTGCGCTCCTGGACGTAGCCTTCGGGCATGGCGGACTTGA
AGAAGTCGTGCTGCTTCATGTGGTCGGGGTAGCGGCTGAAGCACTGCACGCCGTAGGTCAGGGTGGTCAC
GAGGGTGGGCCAGGGCACGGGCAGCTTGCCGGTGGTGCAGATGAACTTCAGGGTCAGCTTGCCGTAGGTG
GCATCGCCCTCGCCCTCGCCGGACACGCTGAACTTGTGGCCGTTTACGTCGCCGTCCAGCTCGACCAGGA
TGGGCACCACCCCGGTGAACAGCTCCTCGCCCTTGCTCACCATGGTGGCGACCGGTAGCGCTAGCGGATC
TGACGGTTCACTAAACCAGCTCTGCTTATATAGACCTCCCACCGTACACGCCTACCGCCCATTTGCGTCA
ATGGGGCGGAGTTGTTACGACATTTTGGAAAGTCCCGTTGATTTTGGTGCCAAAACAAACTCCCATTGAC
GTCAATGGGGTGGAGACTTGGAAATCCCCGTGAGTCAAACCGCTATCCACGCCCATTGATGTACTGCCAA
AACCGCATCACCATGGTAATAGCGATGACTAATACGTAGATGTACTGCCAAGTAGGAAAGTCCCATAAGG
TCATGTACTGGGCATAATGCCAGGCGGGCCATTTACCGTCATTGACGTCAATAGGGGGCGTACTTGGCAT
ATGATACACTTGATGTACTGCCAAGTGGGCAGTTTACCGTAAATACTCCACGCATTGACGTCAATGGAAA
GTCCCTATTGGCGTTACTATGGGAACATACGTCATTATTGACGTCAATGGGCGGGGGTCGTTGGGCGGTC
AGCCAGGCGGGCCATTTACCGTAAGTTATGTAACGCGGAACTCCATATATGGGCTATGAACTAATGACCC
CGTAATTGATTACTATTAATAACTAATGCATGGCGGTAATACGGTTATCCACAGAATCAGGGGATAACGC
AGGAAAGAACATGTGAGCAAAAGGCCAGCAAAAGGCCAGGAACCGTAAAAAGGCCGCGTTGCTGGCGTTT
TTCCATAGGCTCCGCCCCCCTGACGAGCATCACAAAAATCGACGCTCAAGTCAGAGGTGGCGAAACCCGA
CAGGACTATAAAGATACCAGGCGTTTCCCCCTGGAAGCTCCCTCGTGCGCTCTCCTGTTCCGACCCTGCC
GCTTACCGGATACCTGTCCGCCTTTCTCCCTTCGGGAAGCGTGGCGCTTTCTCATAGCTCACGCTGTAGG
TATCTCAGTTCGGTGTAGGTCGTTCGCTCCAAGCTGGGCTGTGTGCACGAACCCCCCGTTCAGCCCGACC
GCTGCGCCTTATCCGGTAACTATCGTCTTGAGTCCAACCCGGTAAGACACGACTTATCGCCACTGGCAGC
AGCCACTGGTAACAGGATTAGCAGAGCGAGGTATGTAGGCGGTGCTACAGAGTTCTTGAAGTGGTGGCCT
AACTACGGCTACACTAGAAGAACAGTATTTGGTATCTGCGCTCTGCTGAAGCCAGTTACCTTCGGAAAAA
GAGTTGGTAGCTCTTGATCCGGCAAACAAACCACCGCTGGTAGCGGTGGTTTTTTTGTTTGCAAGCAGCA
GATTACGCGCAGAAAAAAAGGATCTCAAGAAGATCCTTTGATCTTTTCTACGGGGTCTGACGCTCAGTGG
AACGAAAACTCACGTTAAGGGATTTTGGTCATGAGATTATCAAAAAGGATCTTCACCTAGATCCTTTTAA
ATTAAAAATGAAGTTTTAAATCAATCTAAAGTATATATGAGTAACCTGAGGCTATGGCAGGGCCTGCCGC
CCCGACGTTGGCTGCGAGCCCTGGGCCTTCACCCGAACTTGGGGGGTGGGGTGGGGAAAAGGAAGAAACG
CGGGCGTATTGGCCCCAATGGGGTCTCGGTGGGGTATCGACAGAGTGCCAGCCCTGGGACCGAACCCCGC
GTTTATGAACAAACGACCCAACACCGTGCGTTTTATTCTGTCTTTTTATTGCCGTCATAGCGCGGGTTCC
TTCCGGTATTGTCTCCTTCCGTGTTTCAGTTAGCCTCCCCCTAGGGTGGGCGAAGAACTCCAGCATGAGA
TCCCCGCGCTGGAGGATCATCCAGCCGGCGTCCCGGAAAACGATTCCGAAGCCCAACCTTTCATAGAAGG
CGGCGGTGGAATCGAAATCTCGTGATGGCAGGTTGGGCGTCGCTTGGTCGGTCATTTCGAACCCCAGAGT
CCCGCTCAGAAGAACTCGTCAAGAAGGCGATAGAAGGCGATGCGCTGCGAATCGGGAGCGGCGATACCGT
AAAGCACGAGGAAGCGGTCAGCCCATTCGCCGCCAAGCTCTTCAGCAATATCACGGGTAGCCAACGCTAT
GTCCTGATAGCGGTCCGCCACACCCAGCCGGCCACAGTCGATGAATCCAGAAAAGCGGCCATTTTCCACC
ATGATATTCGGCAAGCAGGCATCGCCATGGGTCACGACGAGATCCTCGCCGTCGGGCATGCTCGCCTTGA
GCCTGGCGAACAGTTCGGCTGGCGCGAGCCCCTGATGCTCTTCGTCCAGATCATCCTGATCGACAAGACC
GGCTTCCATCCGAGTACGTGCTCGCTCGATGCGATGTTTCGCTTGGTGGTCGAATGGGCAGGTAGCCGGA
TCAAGCGTATGCAGCCGCCGCATTGCATCAGCCATGATGGATACTTTCTCGGCAGGAGCAAGGTGAGATG
ACAGGAGATCCTGCCCCGGCACTTCGCCCAATAGCAGCCAGTCCCTTCCCGCTTCAGTGACAACGTCGAG
CACAGCTGCGCAAGGAACGCCCGTCGTGGCCAGCCACGATAGCCGCGCTGCCTCGTCTTGCAGTTCATTC
AGGGCACCGGACAGGTCGGTCTTGACAAAAAGAACCGGGCGCCCCTGCGCTGACAGCCGGAACACGGCGG
CATCAGAGCAGCCGATTGTCTGTTGTGCCCAGTCATAGCCGAATAGCCTCTCCACCCAAGCGGCCGGAGA
ACCTGCGTGCAATCCATCTTGTTCAATCATGCGAAACGATCCTCATCCTGTCTCTTGATCGATCTTTGCA
AAAGCCTAGGCCTCCAAAAAAGCCTCCTCACTACTTCTGGAATAGCTCAGAGGCCGAGGCGGCCTCGGCC
TCTGCATAAAT
